Addgene plasmid #82209: pDONR223_ETV1_WT
Purpose: Gateway Donor vector containing ETV1 , part of the Target Accelerator Plasmid Collection.
Depositing lab: Jesse Boehm & William Hahn & David Root. Depositing organization: Broad Institute. Publication: Systematic Functional Interrogation of Rare Cancer Variants Identifies Oncogenic Alleles. Kim E, Ilic N, Shrestha Y, Zou L, Kamburov A, Zhu C, Yang X, Lubonja R, Tran N, Nguyen C, Lawrence MS, Piccioni F, Bagul M, Doench JG, Chouinard CR, Wu X, Hogstrom L, Natoli T, Tamayo P, Horn H, Corsello SM, Lage K, Root DE, Subramanian A, Golub TR, Getz G, Boehm JS, Hahn WC. Cancer Discov. 2016 Jul;6(7):714-26. doi: 10.1158/2159-8290.CD-16-0160. Epub 2016 May 4. PubMed 27147599.
Backbone
  Vector backbone: pDONR223
  Backbone manufacturer: Invitrogen
  Backbone size w/o insert (bp): 2790
  Vector type: Gateway Entry vector
Growth in bacteria
  Bacterial resistance: Spectinomycin, 50 μg/mL
  Growth temperature: 37°C
  Growth strain: DH5alpha
  Copy number: High Copy
Gene/Insert
  Gene/Insert name: ETV1
  Species: H. sapiens (human)
  Mutation: WT
  GenBank ID: NM_004956.4
  Entrez Gene: ETV1 (a.k.a. ER81)
  Promoter: None
  Cloning method: Gateway Cloning
  Sequencing primers: 5′ M13pUC-fwd; 3′ M13-Rev
Terms and licenses: Academic/Nonprofit Terms; Industry Terms: Not Available to Industry
Depositor comments: Open state: NO stop codon immediately follows insert. Supporting reference: Systematic morphological profiling of human gene and allele function via Cell Painting. Rohban MH, et al. Elife. 2017, Mar 18;6. pii: e24060. PubMed PMID 28315521
How to cite: pDONR223_ETV1_WT was a gift from Jesse Boehm & William Hahn & David Root (Addgene plasmid # 82209 ; http://n2t.net/addgene:82209 ; RRID:Addgene_82209)
