[The description below was written by a language model from this plasmid's Addgene catalogue record and pLannotate feature annotations shown in this document.]
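Description:
pDONR223_ETV1_WT is a Gateway entry clone built on the Invitrogen pDONR223 backbone and carrying the wild-type human ETV1 open reading frame (also known as ER81), an ETS-family transcriptional activator. It belongs to the Target Accelerator Plasmid Collection, a set of wild-type and variant cancer gene ORFs assembled for systematic functional testing of alleles. The plasmid is maintained in E. coli at high copy through a ColE1/pUC-type origin. It is selected with spectinomycin via the aadA (SmR) aminoglycoside adenylyltransferase gene, which sits downstream of a fragment of the class 1 integron Pc promoter and a remnant of a gentamicin resistance gene.

In the sequenced 4,224-nt record, the ETV1 coding sequence of about 1.4 kb is flanked on both sides by attL recombination sites in opposite orientations. The automated annotation labels both as attL3. The sites allow the ORF to be moved by an LR Clonase reaction into any compatible Gateway destination vector. The entry clone has no promoter driving the insert, so expression depends entirely on the destination vector chosen. A T7 promoter lies just outside the downstream attL site and points back toward the insert on the opposite strand. The depositors note that the ORF is in the "open" configuration, with no stop codon immediately after the insert, so it can be fused in frame to C-terminal tags or reporters supplied by the destination vector. rrnB T1 and T2 terminators upstream of the cassette insulate it from read-through transcription, and small lacZα and lacI fragments are backbone remnants. The construct serves as the wild-type reference for comparison with mutant ETV1 alleles in expression-based functional screens.
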