Features (pLannotate 1.2.2; 12 found; start..end, strand, type, name):
     38..74      -  CDS            lacZα (fragment): LacZα fragment of β-galactosidase; lacZ fragment
     91..186     +  protein_bind   attL3: mutant version of attL; recombination site for the Gateway® LR reaction LR Clonase™
    192..1622    +  CDS            ETV1: ETV1_HUMAN - Also known as ER81. Experimental evidence at protein level: Swiss-Prot protein existence level 1. Transcriptional activator that binds to DNA sequences containing the consensus pentanucleotide 5'-CGGA[AT]-3'. From Homo sapiens (Human).
   1627..1722    -  protein_bind   attL3: mutant version of attL; recombination site for the Gateway® LR reaction LR Clonase™
   1741..1759    -  promoter       T7 promoter: promoter for bacteriophage T7 RNA polymerase
   1949..1972    +  promoter       Pc promoter (fragment): intI1 (promoter lies within the coding sequence); class 1 integron promoter
   2148..2204    +  CDS            GmR (fragment): gentamycin acetyltransferase; aacC1; confers resistance to gentamycin
   2211..3002    +  CDS            SmR: aminoglycoside adenylyltransferase (Murphy, 1985); aadA; confers resistance to spectinomycin and streptomycin
   3095..3683    +  rep_origin     ori: high-copy-number ColE1/pMB1/pBR322/pUC origin of replication
   3866..3958    +  CDS            lacI (fragment): lac repressor; lacI; The lac repressor binds to the lac operator to inhibit transcription in E. coli. This inhibition can be relieved by adding lactose or isopropyl-β-D-thiogalactopyranoside (IPTG).
   4013..4040    -  terminator     rrnB T2 terminator: transcription terminator T2 from the E. coli rrnB gene
   4172..4215    +  terminator     rrnB T1 terminator: Escherichia coli rrnB; transcription terminator T1 from the E. coli rrnB gene
>Addgene plasmid #82209 | pDONR223_ETV1_WT | addgene full sequence | sequence record 164291 | Addgene NGS result 5'--3'
GGCAGTTCCCTACTCTCGCGTTAACGCTAGCATGGATGTTTTCCCAGTCACGACGTTGTAAAACGACGGC
CAGTCTTAAGCTCGGGCCCCAAATAATGATTTTATTTTGACTGATAGTGACCTGTTCGTTGCAACAAATT
GATGAGCAATGCTTTTTTATAATGCCAACTTTGTACAAAAAAGTTGGCACCATGGATGGATTTTATGACC
AGCAAGTGCCTTACATGGTCACCAATAGTCAGCGTGGGAGAAATTGTAACGAGAAACCAACAAATGTCAG
GAAAAGAAAATTCATTAACAGAGATCTGGCTCATGATTCAGAAGAACTCTTTCAAGATCTAAGTCAATTA
CAGGAAACATGGCTTGCAGAAGCTCAGGTACCTGACAATGATGAGCAGTTTGTACCAGACTATCAGGCTG
AAAGTTTGGCTTTTCATGGCCTGCCACTGAAAATCAAGAAAGAACCCCACAGTCCATGTTCAGAAATCAG
CTCTGCCTGCAGTCAAGAACAGCCCTTTAAATTCAGCTATGGAGAAAAGTGCCTGTACAATGTCAGTGCC
TATGATCAGAAGCCACAAGTGGGAATGAGGCCCTCCAACCCCCCCACACCATCCAGCACGCCAGTGTCCC
CACTGCATCATGCATCTCCAAACTCAACTCATACACCGAAACCTGACCGGGCCTTCCCAGCTCACCTCCC
TCCATCGCAGTCCATACCAGATAGCAGCTACCCCATGGACCACAGATTTCGCCGCCAGCTTTCTGAACCC
TGTAACTCCTTTCCTCCTTTGCCGACGATGCCAAGGGAAGGACGTCCTATGTACCAACGCCAGATGTCTG
AGCCAAACATCCCCTTCCCACCACAAGGCTTTAAGCAGGAGTACCACGACCCAGTGTATGAACACAACAC
CATGGTTGGCAGTGCGGCCAGCCAAAGCTTTCCCCCTCCTCTGATGATTAAACAGGAACCCAGAGATTTT
GCATATGACTCAGAAGTGCCTAGCTGCCACTCCATTTATATGAGGCAAGAAGGCTTCCTGGCTCATCCCA
GCAGAACAGAAGGCTGTATGTTTGAAAAGGGCCCCAGGCAGTTTTATGATGACACCTGTGTTGTCCCAGA
AAAATTCGATGGAGACATCAAACAAGAGCCAGGAATGTATCGGGAAGGACCCACATACCAACGGCGAGGA
TCACTTCAGCTCTGGCAGTTTTTGGTAGCTCTTCTGGATGACCCTTCAAATTCTCATTTTATTGCCTGGA
CTGGTCGAGGCATGGAATTTAAACTGATTGAGCCTGAAGAGGTGGCCCGACGTTGGGGCATTCAGAAAAA
CAGGCCAGCTATGAACTATGATAAACTTAGCCGTTCACTCCGCTATTACTATGAGAAAGGAATTATGCAA
AAGGTGGCTGGAGAGAGATATGTCTACAAGTTTGTGTGTGATCCAGAAGCCCTTTTCTCCATGGCCTTTC
CAGATAATCAGCGTCCACTGCTGAAGACAGACATGGAACGTCACATCAACGAGGAGGACACAGTGCCTCT
TTCTCACTTTGATGAGAGCATGGCCTACATGCCGGAAGGGGGCTGCTGCAACCCCCACCCCTACAACGAA
GGCTACGTGTATTTGCCAACTTTCTTGTACAAAGTTGGCATTATAAGAAAGCATTGCTTATCAATTTGTT
GCAACGAACAGGTCACTATCAGTCAAAATAAAATCATTATTTGCCATCCAGCTGATATCCCCTATAGTGA
GTCGTATTACATGGTCATAGCTGTTTCCTGGCAGCTCTGGCCCGTGTCTCAAAATCTCTGATGTTACATT
GCACAAGATAAAAATATATCATCATGCCTCCTCTAGACCAGCCAGGACAGAAATGCCTCGACTTCGCTGC
TACCCAAGGTTGCCGGGTGACGCACACCGTGGAAACGGATGAAGGCACGAACCCAGTGGACATAAGCCTG
TTCGGTTCGTAAGCTGTAATGCAAGTAGCGTATGCGCTCACGCAACTGGTCCAGAACCTTGACCGAACGC
AGCGGTGGTAACGGCGCAGTGGCGGTTTTCATGGCTTGTTATGACTGTTTTTTTGGGGTACAGTCTATGC
CTCGGGCATCCAAGCAGCAAGCGCGTTACGCCGTGGGTCGATGTTTGATGTTATGGAGCAGCAACGATGT
TACGCAGCAGGGCAGTCGCCCTAAAACAAAGTTAAACATTATGAGGGAAGCGGTGATCGCCGAAGTATCG
ACTCAACTATCAGAGGTAGTTGGCGTCATCGAGCGCCATCTCGAACCGACGTTGCTGGCCGTACATTTGT
ACGGCTCCGCAGTGGATGGCGGCCTGAAGCCACACAGTGATATTGATTTGCTGGTTACGGTGACCGTAAG
GCTTGATGAAACAACGCGGCGAGCTTTGATCAACGACCTTTTGGAAACTTCGGCTTCCCCTGGAGAGAGC
GAGATTCTCCGCGCTGTAGAAGTCACCATTGTTGTGCACGACGACATCATTCCGTGGCGTTATCCAGCTA
AGCGCGAACTGCAATTTGGAGAATGGCAGCGCAATGACATTCTTGCAGGTATCTTCGAGCCAGCCACGAT
CGACATTGATCTGGCTATCTTGCTGACAAAAGCAAGAGAACATAGCGTTGCCTTGGTAGGTCCAGCGGCG
GAGGAACTCTTTGATCCGGTTCCTGAACAGGATCTATTTGAGGCGCTAAATGAAACCTTAACGCTATGGA
ACTCGCCGCCCGACTGGGCTGGCGATGAGCGAAATGTAGTGCTTACGTTGTCCCGCATTTGGTACAGCGC
AGTAACCGGCAAAATCGCGCCGAAGGATGTCGCTGCCGACTGGGCAATGGAGCGCCTGCCGGCCCAGTAT
CAGCCCGTCATACTTGAAGCTAGACAGGCTTATCTTGGACAAGAAGAAGATCGCTTGGCCTCGCGCGCAG
ATCAGTTGGAAGAATTTGTCCACTACGTGAAAGGCGAGATCACCAAGGTAGTCGGCAAATAACCCTCGAG
CCACCCATGACCAAAATCCCTTAACGTGAGTTACGCGTCGTTCCACTGAGCGTCAGACCCCGTAGAAAAG
ATCAAAGGATCTTCTTGAGATCCTTTTTTTCTGCGCGTAATCTGCTGCTTGCAAACAAAAAAACCACCGC
TACCAGCGGTGGTTTGTTTGCCGGATCAAGAGCTACCAACTCTTTTTCCGAAGGTAACTGGCTTCAGCAG
AGCGCAGATACCAAATACTGTTCTTCTAGTGTAGCCGTAGTTAGGCCACCACTTCAAGAACTCTGTAGCA
CCGCCTACATACCTCGCTCTGCTAATCCTGTTACCAGTGGCTGCTGCCAGTGGCGATAAGTCGTGTCTTA
CCGGGTTGGACTCAAGACGATAGTTACCGGATAAGGCGCAGCGGTCGGGCTGAACGGGGGGTTCGTGCAC
ACAGCCCAGCTTGGAGCGAACGACCTACACCGAACTGAGATACCTACAGCGTGAGCTATGAGAAAGCGCC
ACGCTTCCCGAAGGGAGAAAGGCGGACAGGTATCCGGTAAGCGGCAGGGTCGGAACAGGAGAGCGCACGA
GGGAGCTTCCAGGGGGAAACGCCTGGTATCTTTATAGTCCTGTCGGGTTTCGCCACCTCTGACTTGAGCG
TCGATTTTTGTGATGCTCGTCAGGGGGGCGGAGCCTATGGAAAAACGCCAGCAACGCGGCCTTTTTACGG
TTCCTGGCCTTTTGCTGGCCTTTTGCTCACATGTTCTTTCCTGCGTTATCCCCTGATTCTGTGGATAACC
GTATTACCGCCTTTGAGTGAGCTGATACCGCTCGCCGCAGCCGAACGACCGAGCGCAGCGAGTCAGTGAG
CGAGGAAGCGGAAGAGCGCCCAATACGCAAACCGCCTCTCCCCGCGCGTTGGCCGATTCATTAATGCAGC
TGGCACGACAGGTTTCCCGACTGGAAAGCGGGCAGTGAGCGCAACGCAATTAATACGCGTACCGCTAGCC
AGGAAGAGTTTGTAGAAACGCAAAAAGGCCATCCGTCAGGATGGCCTTCTGCTTAGTTTGATGCCTGGCA
GTTTATGGCGGGCGTCCTGCCCGCCACCCTCCGGGCCGTTGCTTCACAACGTTCAAATCCGCTCCCGGCG
GATTTGTCCTACTCAGGAGAGCGTTCACCGACAAACAACAGATAAAACGAAAGGCCCAGTCTTCCGACTG
AGCCTTTCGTTTTATTTGATGCCT
