>Addgene plasmid #82209 | pDONR223_ETV1_WT | depositor partial sequence | sequence record 155580 | Insert sequence
ATGGATGGATTTTATGACCAGCAAGTGCCTTACATGGTCACCAATAGTCAGCGTGGGAGAAATTGTAACG
AGAAACCAACAAATGTCAGGAAAAGAAAATTCATTAACAGAGATCTGGCTCATGATTCAGAAGAACTCTT
TCAAGATCTAAGTCAATTACAGGAAACATGGCTTGCAGAAGCTCAGGTACCTGACAATGATGAGCAGTTT
GTACCAGACTATCAGGCTGAAAGTTTGGCTTTTCATGGCCTGCCACTGAAAATCAAGAAAGAACCCCACA
GTCCATGTTCAGAAATCAGCTCTGCCTGCAGTCAAGAACAGCCCTTTAAATTCAGCTATGGAGAAAAGTG
CCTGTACAATGTCAGTGCCTATGATCAGAAGCCACAAGTGGGAATGAGGCCCTCCAACCCCCCCACACCA
TCCAGCACGCCAGTGTCCCCACTGCATCATGCATCTCCAAACTCAACTCATACACCGAAACCTGACCGGG
CCTTCCCAGCTCACCTCCCTCCATCGCAGTCCATACCAGATAGCAGCTACCCCATGGACCACAGATTTCG
CCGCCAGCTTTCTGAACCCTGTAACTCCTTTCCTCCTTTGCCGACGATGCCAAGGGAAGGACGTCCTATG
TACCAACGCCAGATGTCTGAGCCAAACATCCCCTTCCCACCACAAGGCTTTAAGCAGGAGTACCACGACC
CAGTGTATGAACACAACACCATGGTTGGCAGTGCGGCCAGCCAAAGCTTTCCCCCTCCTCTGATGATTAA
ACAGGAACCCAGAGATTTTGCATATGACTCAGAAGTGCCTAGCTGCCACTCCATTTATATGAGGCAAGAA
GGCTTCCTGGCTCATCCCAGCAGAACAGAAGGCTGTATGTTTGAAAAGGGCCCCAGGCAGTTTTATGATG
ACACCTGTGTTGTCCCAGAAAAATTCGATGGAGACATCAAACAAGAGCCAGGAATGTATCGGGAAGGACC
CACATACCAACGGCGAGGATCACTTCAGCTCTGGCAGTTTTTGGTAGCTCTTCTGGATGACCCTTCAAAT
TCTCATTTTATTGCCTGGACTGGTCGAGGCATGGAATTTAAACTGATTGAGCCTGAAGAGGTGGCCCGAC
GTTGGGGCATTCAGAAAAACAGGCCAGCTATGAACTATGATAAACTTAGCCGTTCACTCCGCTATTACTA
TGAGAAAGGAATTATGCAAAAGGTGGCTGGAGAGAGATATGTCTACAAGTTTGTGTGTGATCCAGAAGCC
CTTTTCTCCATGGCCTTTCCAGATAATCAGCGTCCACTGCTGAAGACAGACATGGAACGTCACATCAACG
AGGAGGACACAGTGCCTCTTTCTCACTTTGATGAGAGCATGGCCTACATGCCGGAAGGGGGCTGCTGCAA
CCCCCACCCCTACAACGAAGGCTACGTGTAT
